Addgene plasmid #89832: pLPCX2-HA-GATA3 C1(259-443)
Purpose: Express GATA3 C1 in mammalian cells
Depositing lab: Shengyu Yang. Depositing organization: H. Lee Moffitt Cancer Center and Research Institute. Publication: GATA3 transcription factor abrogates Smad4 transcription factor-mediated fascin overexpression, invadopodium formation, and breast cancer cell invasion. Sun J, He H, Pillai S, Xiong Y, Challa S, Xu L, Chellappan S, Yang S. J Biol Chem. 2013 Dec 27;288(52):36971-82. doi: 10.1074/jbc.M113.506535. Epub 2013 Nov 14. PubMed 24235142.
Backbone
  Vector backbone: pLNCX2
  Backbone manufacturer: Clontech
  Backbone size w/o insert (bp): 6100
  Vector type: Retroviral
  Selectable markers: Puromycin
Growth in bacteria
  Bacterial resistance: Ampicillin, 100 μg/mL
  Growth temperature: 37°C
  Growth strain: NEB Stable
  Copy number: Low Copy
Gene/Insert
  Gene/Insert name: Gata3
  Species: M. musculus (mouse)
  Insert size (bp): 540
  Mutation: C1 (AA 259-443)
  GenBank ID: NM_008091.3
  Entrez Gene: Gata3 (a.k.a. Gata-3, jal)
  Promoter: CMV
  Tag / fusion protein: HA (N terminal on insert)
  Cloning method: Restriction Enzyme; 5′ cloning site BglII (not destroyed); 3′ cloning site EcoRI (not destroyed)
  Sequencing primers: 5′ GGCC AGATCT ATG GAC TACCCTTATGATGTGCCGGATTATGCC gaaggcagggagtgtgtgaactg; 3′ AAA GAATTC T acccatggcggtgaccatgctg
Terms and licenses: Academic/Nonprofit Terms; Industry Terms: Not Available to Industry
How to cite: pLPCX2-HA-GATA3 C1(259-443) was a gift from Shengyu Yang (Addgene plasmid # 89832 ; http://n2t.net/addgene:89832 ; RRID:Addgene_89832)
