[The description below was written by a language model from this plasmid's Addgene catalogue record and pLannotate feature annotations shown in this document.]
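Description:
pLPCX2-HA-GATA3 C1(259-443) is a Moloney murine leukemia virus-type retroviral vector for expressing a C-terminal fragment of mouse GATA3 in mammalian cells. The catalogue lists the backbone as Clontech pLNCX2, but the plasmid name, the puromycin marker and the annotated PuroR gene all indicate a puromycin-selectable (pLPCX-like) configuration rather than a neomycin one. In bacteria it is maintained through a ColE1/pBR322-family origin and selected with ampicillin via the β-lactamase gene. The record describes it as low copy and grown in a recombination-deficient strain, which is common for plasmids carrying repeated LTRs.

The sequenced record is a 6,839 nt circle. Read as a provirus, it runs from a 5′ LTR through a Ψ packaging signal and a truncated, start-codon-deleted gag segment that aids packaging. Next comes the puromycin N-acetyltransferase gene, presumably transcribed from the LTR, followed by an internal CMV immediate-early enhancer/promoter driving the insert and then the 3′ LTR.

The insert, cloned between BglII and EcoRI, encodes amino acids 259–443 of GATA3 (the "C1" fragment) with an N-terminal HA epitope tag for detection. The feature table annotates the Gata3 fragment but does not separately mark the tag. Two closely spaced loxP sites are also annotated in the bacterial backbone near bom fragments, and the record gives them no function.

When supplied with gag, pol and env functions in a packaging cell line, the construct yields replication-defective virus for stable transduction and puromycin selection. The associated publication concerns GATA3 in Smad4-mediated fascin overexpression and breast cancer cell invasion, so the fragment was probably used there as a deletion construct, although the record does not say this.
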