Features (pLannotate 1.2.2; 23 found; start..end, strand, type, name):
      1..304     +  enhancer       CMV enhancer: human cytomegalovirus immediate early enhancer
    305..508     +  promoter       CMV promoter: human cytomegalovirus (CMV) immediate early promoter
    531..554     +  misc_feature   MCS (fragment): multiple cloning site
    588..1142    +  CDS            Gata3 (fragment): GATA3_MOUSE - Also known as Gata-3. Experimental evidence at protein level: Swiss-Prot protein existence level 1. Transcriptional activator which binds to the enhancer of the T-cell receptor alpha and delta genes. Binds to the consensus sequence 5'-AGATAG-3'. Required for the T-helper 2 (Th2) differentiation process following immune and inflammatory responses. From Mus musculus (Mouse).
   1240..1833    +  LTR            LTR: long terminal repeat from Moloney murine leukemia virus
   1902..1942    +  CDS            rop (fragment): Rop protein, which maintains plasmids at low copy number; rop
   2044..2082    +  misc_feature   bom (fragment): basis of mobility region from pBR322
   2086..2119    -  protein_bind   loxP: Cre-mediated recombination occurs in the 8-bp core sequence (GCATACAT). Cre recombinase
   2179..2212    -  protein_bind   loxP: Cre-mediated recombination occurs in the 8-bp core sequence (GCATACAT). Cre recombinase
   2216..2317    +  misc_feature   bom (fragment): basis of mobility region from pBR322
   2503..3091    -  rep_origin     ori: high-copy-number ColE1/pMB1/pBR322/pUC origin of replication
   3262..4122    -  CDS            AmpR: β-lactamase; bla; confers resistance to ampicillin, carbenicillin, and related antibiotics
   4123..4227    -  promoter       AmpR promoter: bla
   4504..4611    +  LTR            3' LTR (ΔU3) (fragment): self-inactivating 3' long terminal repeat (LTR) from Moloney murine leukemia virus
   4628..4685    +  LTR            LTR (fragment): long terminal repeat from Moloney murine leukemia virus
   4699..4762    +  LTR            LTR (fragment): long terminal repeat from Moloney murine leukemia virus
   4915..5090    +  LTR            5' LTR (truncated): truncated long terminal repeat from Moloney murine sarcoma virus
   5212..5486    +  misc_feature   MESV Ψ (fragment): packaging signal of murine embryonic stem cell virus
   5553..5969    +  CDS            gag (truncated): truncated Moloney murine leukemia virus (MMLV) gag gene lacking the start codon
   5975..5992    +  misc_feature   MCS (fragment): pBluescript multiple cloning site
   6066..6665    +  CDS            PuroR: puromycin N-acetyltransferase; pac from Streptomyces alboniger; confers resistance to puromycin
   6715..6780    +  CDS            dmpM (fragment): DMPM_STRAD - Protein inferred from homology: Swiss-Prot protein existence level 3. From Streptomyces alboniger.
   6787..6839    +  enhancer       CMV enhancer (fragment): human cytomegalovirus immediate early enhancer
>Addgene plasmid #89832 | pLPCX2-HA-GATA3 C1(259-443) | addgene full sequence | sequence record 178043 | Addgene NGS Result
CGTTACATAACTTACGGTAAATGGCCCGCCTGGCTGACCGCCCAACGACCCCCGCCCATTGACGTCAATA
ATGACGTATGTTCCCATAGTAACGCCAATAGGGACTTTCCATTGACGTCAATGGGTGGAGTATTTACGGT
AAACTGCCCACTTGGCAGTACATCAAGTGTATCATATGCCAAGTACGCCCCCTATTGACGTCAATGACGG
TAAATGGCCCGCCTGGCATTATGCCCAGTACATGACCTTATGGGACTTTCCTACTTGGCAGTACATCTAC
GTATTAGTCATCGCTATTACCATGGTGATGCGGTTTTGGCAGTACATCAATGGGCGTGGATAGCGGTTTG
ACTCACGGGGATTTCCAAGTCTCCACCCCATTGACGTCAATGGGAGTTTGTTTTGGCACCAAAATCAACG
GGACTTTCCAAAATGTCGTAACAACTCCGCCCCATTGACGCAAATGGGCGGTAGGCGTGTACGGTGGGAG
GTCTATATAAGCAGAGCTGGTTTAGTGAACCGTCAGATCCGCTAGCGCTACCGGACTCAGATCTATGGAC
TACCCTTATGATGTGCCGGATTATGCCGAAGGCAGGGAGTGTGTGAACTGCGGGGCAACCTCTACCCCAC
TGTGGCGGCGAGATGGTACCGGGCACTACCTTTGCAATGCCTGCGGACTCTACCATAAAATGAATGGGCA
GAACCGGCCCCTTATCAAGCCCAAGCGAAGGCTGTCGGCAGCAAGGAGAGCAGGGACATCCTGCGCGAAC
TGTCAGACCACCACCACCACCCTCTGGAGGAGGAACGCTAATGGGGACCCGGTCTGCAATGCCTGTGGGC
TGTACTACAAGCTTCATAATATTAACAGACCCCTGACTATGAAGAAAGAAGGCATCCAGACCCGAAACCG
GAAGATGTCTAGCAAATCGAAAAAGTGCAAAAAGGTGCATGACGCGCTGGAGGACTTCCCCAAGAGCAGC
TCCTTCAACCCGGCCGCTCTCTCCAGACACATGTCATCCCTGAGCCACATCTCTCCCTTCAGCCACTCCA
GCCACATGCTGACCACACCGACGCCCATGCATCCGCCCTCCGGCCTCTCCTTCGGACCTCACCACCCTTC
CAGCATGGTCACCGCCATGGGTAGAATTCGTTAGGCCATTAAGGCCTGTCGACAAGCGGCCGCCTCGGCC
AAACATCGATAAAATAAAAGATTTTATTTAGTCTCCAGAAAAAGGGGGGAATGAAAGACCCCACCTGTAG
GTTTGGCAAGCTAGCTTAAGTAACGCCATTTTGCAAGGCATGGAAAAATACATAACTGAGAATAGAGAAG
TTCAGATCAAGGTCAGGAACAGATGGAACAGCTGAATATGGGCCAAACAGGATATCTGTGGTAAGCAGTT
CCTGCCCCGGCTCAGGGCCAAGAACAGATGGAACAGCTGAATATGGGCCAAACAGGATATCTGTGGTAAG
CAGTTCCTGCCCCGGCTCAGGGCCAAGAACAGATGGTCCCCAGATGCGGTCCAGCCCTCAGCAGTTTCTA
GAGAACCATCAGATGTTTCCAGGGTGCCCCAAGGACCTGAAATGACCCTGTGCCTTATTTGAACTAACCA
ATCAGTTCGCTTCTCGCTTCTGTTCGCGCGCTTCTGCTCCCCGAGCTCAATAAAAGAGCCCACAACCCCT
CACTCGGGGCGCCAGTCCTCCGATTGACTGAGTCGCCCGGGTACCCGTGTATCCAATAAACCCTCTTGCA
GTTGCATCCGACTTGTGGTCTCGCTGTTCCTTGGGAGGGTCTCCTCTGAGTGATTGACTACCCGTCAGCG
GGGGTCTTTCATTTGGGGGCTCGTCCGGGATCGGGAGACCCCTGCCCAGGGACCACCGACCCACCACCGG
GAGGTAAGCTGGCTGCCTCGCGCGTTTCGGTGATGACGGTGAAAACCTCTGACACATGCAGCTCCCGGAG
ACGGTCACAGCTTGTCTGTAAGCGGATGCCGGGAGCAGACAAGCCCGTCAGGGCGCGTCAGCGGGTGTTG
GCGGGTGTCGGGGCGCAGCCATGACCCAGTCACGTAGCGATAGCGGAGTGTACTGATAACTTCGTATAAT
GTATGCTATACGAAGTTATTAGGTCTGAAGAGGAGTTTACGTCCAGCCAAGCTAGGGCCGCGATCCGGAA
CCCTTAATATAACTTCGTATAATGTATGCTATACGAAGTTATCAGTACTGGCTTAACTATGCGGCATCAG
AGCAGATTGTACTGAGAGTGCACCATATGCGGTGTGAAATACCGCACAGATGCGTAAGGAGAAAATACCG
CATCAGGCGCTCTTCCGCTTCCTCGCTCACTGACTCGCTGCGCTCGGTCGTTCGGCTGCGGCGAGCGGTA
TCAGCTCACTCAAAGGCGGTAATACGGTTATCCACAGAATCAGGGGATAACGCAGGAAAGAACATGTGAG
CAAAAGGCCAGCAAAAGGCCAGGAACCGTAAAAAGGCCGCGTTGCTGGCGTTTTTCCATAGGCTCCGCCC
CCCTGACGAGCATCACAAAAATCGACGCTCAAGTCAGAGGTGGCGAAACCCGACAGGACTATAAAGATAC
CAGGCGTTTCCCCCTGGAAGCTCCCTCGTGCGCTCTCCTGTTCCGACCCTGCCGCTTACCGGATACCTGT
CCGCCTTTCTCCCTTCGGGAAGCGTGGCGCTTTCTCATAGCTCACGCTGTAGGTATCTCAGTTCGGTGTA
GGTCGTTCGCTCCAAGCTGGGCTGTGTGCACGAACCCCCCGTTCAGCCCGACCGCTGCGCCTTATCCGGT
AACTATCGTCTTGAGTCCAACCCGGTAAGACACGACTTATCGCCACTGGCAGCAGCCACTGGTAACAGGA
TTAGCAGAGCGAGGTATGTAGGCGGTGCTACAGAGTTCTTGAAGTGGTGGCCTAACTACGGCTACACTAG
AAGGACAGTATTTGGTATCTGCGCTCTGCTGAAGCCAGTTACCTTCGGAAAAAGAGTTGGTAGCTCTTGA
TCCGGCAAACAAACCACCGCTGGTAGCGGTGGTTTTTTTGTTTGCAAGCAGCAGATTACGCGCAGAAAAA
AAGGATCTCAAGAAGATCCTTTGATCTTTTCTACGGGGTCTGACGCTCAGTGGAACGAAAACTCACGTTA
AGGGATTTTGGTCATGAGATTATCAAAAAGGATCTTCACCTAGATCCTTTTAAATTAAAAATGAAGTTTT
AAATCAATCTAAAGTATATATGAGTAAACTTGGTCTGACAGTTACCAATGCTTAATCAGTGAGGCACCTA
TCTCAGCGATCTGTCTATTTCGTTCATCCATAGTTGCCTGACTCCCCGTCGTGTAGATAACTACGATACG
GGAGGGCTTACCATCTGGCCCCAGTGCTGCAATGATACCGCGAGACCCACGCTCACCGGCTCCAGATTTA
TCAGCAATAAACCAGCCAGCCGGAAGGGCCGAGCGCAGAAGTGGTCCTGCAACTTTATCCGCCTCCATCC
AGTCTATTAATTGTTGCCGGGAAGCTAGAGTAAGTAGTTCGCCAGTTAATAGTTTGCGCAACGTTGTTGC
CATTGCTGCAGGCATCGTGGTGTCACGCTCGTCGTTTGGTATGGCTTCATTCAGCTCCGGTTCCCAACGA
TCAAGGCGAGTTACATGATCCCCCATGTTGTGCAAAAAAGCGGTTAGCTCCTTCGGTCCTCCGATCGTTG
TCAGAAGTAAGTTGGCCGCAGTGTTATCACTCATGGTTATGGCAGCACTGCATAATTCTCTTACTGTCAT
GCCATCCGTAAGATGCTTTTCTGTGACTGGTGAGTACTCAACCAAGTCATTCTGAGAATAGTGTATGCGG
CGACCGAGTTGCTCTTGCCCGGCGTCAACACGGGATAATACCGCGCCACATAGCAGAACTTTAAAAGTGC
TCATCATTGGAAAACGTTCTTCGGGGCGAAAACTCTCAAGGATCTTACCGCTGTTGAGATCCAGTTCGAT
GTAACCCACTCGTGCACCCAACTGATCTTCAGCATCTTTTACTTTCACCAGCGTTTCTGGGTGAGCAAAA
ACAGGAAGGCAAAATGCCGCAAAAAAGGGAATAAGGGCGACACGGAAATGTTGAATACTCATACTCTTCC
TTTTTCAATATTATTGAAGCATTTATCAGGGTTATTGTCTCATGAGCGGATACATATTTGAATGTATTTA
GAAAAATAAACAAATAGGGGTTCCGCGCACATTTCCCCGAAAAGTGCCACCTGACGTCTAAGAAACCATT
ATTATCATGACATTAACCTATAAAAATAGGCGTATCACGAGGCCCTTTCGTCTTCAAGAATTGCTAGCAA
TTGCTAGCAATTGCTAGCAATTCATACCAGATCACCGAAAACTGTCCTCCAAATGTGTCCCCCTCACACT
CCCAAATTCGCGGGCTTCTGCCTCTTAGACCACTCTACCCTATTCCCCACACTCACCGGAGCCAAAGCCG
CGGCCCTTCCGTTTCTTTGCTTTTGAAAGACCCCACCCGTAGGTGGCAAGCTAGCTTAAGTAACGCCACT
TTGCAAGGCATGGAAAAATACATAACTGAGAATAGAAAAGTTCAGATCAAGGTCAGGAACAAAGAAACAG
CTGAATACCAAACAGGATATCTGTGGTAAGCGGTTCCTGCCCCGGCTCAGGGCCAAGAACAGATGAGACA
GCTGAGTGATGGGCCAAACAGGATATCTGTGGTAAGCAGTTCCTGCCCCGGCTCGGGGCCAAGAACAGAT
GGTCCCCAGATGCGGTCCAGCCCTCAGCAGTTTCTAGTGAATCATCAGATGTTTCCAGGGTGCCCCAAGG
ACCTGAAAATGACCCTGTACCTTATTTGAACTAACCAATCAGTTCGCTTCTCGCTTCTGTTCGCGCGCTT
CCGCTCTCCGAGCTCAATAAAAGAGCCCACAACCCCTCACTCGGCGCGCCAGTCTTCCGATAGACTGCGT
CGCCCGGGTACCCGTATTCCCAATAAAGCCTCTTGCTGTTTGCATCCGAATCGTGGTCTCGCTGTTCCTT
GGGAGGGTCTCCTCTGAGTGATTGACTACCCACGACGGGGGTCTTTCATTTGGGGGCTCGTCCGGGATTT
GGAGACCCCTGCCCAGGGACCACCGACCCACCACCGGGAGGTAAGCTGGCCAGCAACTTATCTGTGTCTG
TCCGATTGTCTAGTGTCTATGTTTGATGTTATGCGCCTGCGTCTGTACTAGTTAGCTAACTAGCTCTGTA
TCTGGCGGACCCGTGGTGGAACTGACGAGTTCTGAACACCCGGCCGCAACCCTGGGAGACGTCCCAGGGA
CTTTGGGGGCCGTTTTTGTGGCCCGACCTGAGGAAGGGAGTCGATGTGGAATCCGACCCCGTCAGGATAT
GTGGTTCTGGTAGGAGACGAGAACCTAAAACAGTTCCCGCCTCCGTCTGAATTTTTGCTTTCGGTTTGGA
ACCGAAGCCGCGCGTCTTGTCTGCTGCAGCGCTGCAGCATCGTTCTGTGTTGTCTCTGTCTGACTGTGTT
TCTGTATTTGTCTGAAAATTAGGGCCAGACTGTTACCACTCCCTTAAGTTTGACCTTAGGTCACTGGAAA
GATGTCGAGCGGATCGCTCACAACCAGTCGGTAGATGTCAAGAAGAGACGTTGGGTTACCTTCTGCTCTG
CAGAATGGCCAACCTTTAACGTCGGATGGCCGCGAGACGGCACCTTTAACCGAGACCTCATCACCCAGGT
TAAGATCAAGGTCTTTTCACCTGGCCCGCATGGACACCCAGACCAGGTCCCCTACATCGTGACCTGGGAA
GCCTTGGCTTTTGACCCCCCTCCCTGGGTCAAGCCCTTTGTACACCCTAAGCCTCCGCCTCCTCTTCCTC
CATCCGCCCCGTCTCTCCCCCTTGAACCTCCTCGTTCGACCCCGCCTCGATCCTCCCTTTATCCAGCCCT
CACTCCTTCTCTAGGCGCCGGAATGATCCCCCGGGCTGCAGGTCGGCCGCCACGACCGGTGCCGCCACCA
TCCCCTGACCCACGCCCCTGACCCCTCACAAGGAGACGACCTTCCATGACCGAGTACAAGCCCACGGTGC
GCCTCGCCACCCGCGACGACGTCCCCCGGGCCGTACGCACCCTCGCCGCCGCGTTCGCCGACTACCCCGC
CACGCGCCACACCGTCGACCCGGACCGCCACATCGAGCGGGTCACCGAGCTGCAAGAACTCTTCCTCACG
CGCGTCGGGCTCGACATCGGCAAGGTGTGGGTCGCGGACGACGGCGCCGCGGTGGCGGTCTGGACCACGC
CGGAGAGCGTCGAAGCGGGGGCGGTGTTCGCCGAGATCGGCCCGCGCATGGCCGAGTTGAGCGGTTCCCG
GCTGGCCGCGCAGCAACAGATGGAAGGCCTCCTGGCGCCGCACCGGCCCAAGGAGCCCGCGTGGTTCCTG
GCCACCGTCGGCGTCTCGCCCGACCACCAGGGCAAGGGTCTGGGCAGCGCCGTCGTGCTCCCCGGAGTGG
AGGCGGCCGAGCGCGCCGGGGTGCCCGCCTTCCTGGAGACCTCCGCGCCCCGCAACCTCCCCTTCTACGA
GCGGCTCGGCTTCACCGTCACCGCCGACGTCGAGGTGCCCGAAGGACCGCGCACCTGGTGCATGACCCGC
AAGCCCGGTGCCTGACGCCCGCCCCACGACCCGCAGCGCCCGACCGAAAGGAGCGCACGACCCCATGGCT
CCGACCGAAGCCACCCGGGGCGGCCCCGCCGACCCCGCACCCGCCCCCGAGGCCCACCGACTCTAGTAAT
AGTAATCAATTACGGGGTCATTAGTTCATAGCCCATATATGGAGTTCCG
